Addgene plasmid #163555: pCMV_UdgX-APOBEC1-UdgX-nCas9
Purpose: Mammalian CG-to-GC base editing
Depositing lab: David Liu. Depositing organization: Broad Institute. Publication: Efficient C*G-to-G*C base editors developed using CRISPRi screens, target-library analysis, and machine learning. Koblan LW, Arbab M, Shen MW, Hussmann JA, Anzalone AV, Doman JL, Newby GA, Yang D, Mok B, Replogle JM, Xu A, Sisley TA, Weissman JS, Adamson B, Liu DR. Nat Biotechnol. 2021 Jun 28. pii: 10.1038/s41587-021-00938-z. doi: 10.1038/s41587-021-00938-z. PubMed 34183861.
Backbone
  Vector backbone: pCMV
  Vector type: Mammalian Expression, CRISPR
Growth in bacteria
  Bacterial resistance: Ampicillin, 100 μg/mL
  Growth temperature: 37°C
  Growth strain: NEB Stable
  Copy number: High Copy
Gene/Insert
  Gene/Insert name: UdgX-APOBEC1-UdgX-nCas9
  Species: H. sapiens (human)
  Mutation: nCas9 (D10A)
  Cloning method: Gibson Cloning
Terms and licenses: Academic/Nonprofit Terms; Industry Terms: Not Available to Industry
How to cite: pCMV_UdgX-APOBEC1-UdgX-nCas9 was a gift from David Liu (Addgene plasmid # 163555 ; http://n2t.net/addgene:163555 ; RRID:Addgene_163555)
