[The description below was written by a language model from this plasmid's Addgene catalogue record and pLannotate feature annotations shown in this document.]
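Description:
pCMV_UdgX-APOBEC1-UdgX-nCas9 is a mammalian expression plasmid of about 9.8 kb, built on a pCMV backbone, that encodes a fusion protein for C•G-to-G•C base editing in mammalian cells. It is maintained in E. coli through a high-copy ColE1/pUC-type origin and selected with ampicillin via the β-lactamase (AmpR) gene and its own promoter. The remaining bacterial annotations (lac promoter and operator, CAP site, and fragments of lacI, bom, an MCS and the SV40 promoter) are backbone remnants with no evident role in the payload. No mammalian selection marker is annotated, which fits transient transfection use.

The expression cassette is driven by the human CMV immediate-early enhancer and promoter, followed by a T7 promoter that could support in vitro transcription, and ends with the bovine growth hormone polyadenylation signal. By name, the open reading frame places the cytidine deaminase APOBEC1 between two copies of UdgX, all fused upstream of a Cas9 nickase. The feature table identifies the deaminase as rat APOBEC1 and the Cas9 as Streptococcus pyogenes Cas9 carrying D10A, although the catalogue lists the insert species as human. The two UdgX units were not picked up by the automated annotation, but unannotated gaps before APOBEC1 and between APOBEC1 and Cas9 are consistent with their positions. Linkers and any nuclear localisation signals are likewise not annotated.

In use, a separately supplied guide RNA (none is encoded here) directs the nickase to its target. There APOBEC1 deaminates cytosine to uracil, and UdgX, a uracil-binding glycosylase relative, is meant to steer processing of that lesion toward C-to-G transversion rather than C-to-T outcomes.
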