Features (pLannotate 1.2.2; 17 found; start..end, strand, type, name):
    132..335     +  promoter       CMV promoter: human cytomegalovirus (CMV) immediate early promoter
    377..395     +  promoter       T7 promoter: promoter for bacteriophage T7 RNA polymerase
   1192..1872    +  CDS            Apobec1: ABEC1_RAT - Experimental evidence at protein level: Swiss-Prot protein existence level 1. Catalytic component of the apolipoprotein B mRNA editing enzyme complex which is responsible for the postranscriptional editing of a CAA codon for Gln to a UAA codon for stop in the APOB mRNA. May also play a role in the epigenetic regulation of gene expression by participating in DNA demethylation. From Rattus norvegicus (Rat).
   2692..4293    +  CDS            dCas9(N): N-terminal portion of catalytically inactive Streptococcus pyogenes dCas9 carrying the D10A mutation (Zetsche et al., 2015)
   4294..6788    +  CDS            Cas9(C) (fragment): C-terminal portion of Streptococcus pyogenes Cas9 (Zetsche et al., 2015)
   6910..7134    +  polyA_signal   bGH poly(A) signal: bovine growth hormone polyadenylation signal
   7138..7159    +  promoter       SV40 promoter (fragment): SV40 enhancer and early promoter
   7164..7180    +  misc_feature   MCS (fragment): pBluescript multiple cloning site
   7229..7245    -  protein_bind   lac operator: The lac repressor binds to the lac operator to inhibit transcription in E. coli. This inhibition can be relieved by adding lactose or isopropyl-β-D-thiogalactopyranoside (IPTG). lac repressor encoded by lacI
   7253..7283    -  promoter       lac promoter: promoter for the E. coli lac operon
   7298..7319    -  protein_bind   CAP binding site: CAP binding activates transcription in the presence of cAMP. E. coli catabolite activator protein
   7332..7424    -  CDS            lacI (fragment): lac repressor; lacI; The lac repressor binds to the lac operator to inhibit transcription in E. coli. This inhibition can be relieved by adding lactose or isopropyl-β-D-thiogalactopyranoside (IPTG).
   7607..8195    -  rep_origin     ori: high-copy-number ColE1/pMB1/pBR322/pUC origin of replication
   8366..9226    -  CDS            AmpR: β-lactamase; bla; confers resistance to ampicillin, carbenicillin, and related antibiotics
   9227..9331    -  promoter       AmpR promoter: bla
   9402..9446    -  misc_feature   bom (fragment): basis of mobility region from pBR322
   9601..131     +  enhancer       CMV enhancer (across the origin): human cytomegalovirus immediate early enhancer
>Addgene plasmid #163555 | pCMV_UdgX-APOBEC1-UdgX-nCas9 | addgene full sequence | sequence record 320698 | Addgene NGS Result
ATATGCCAAGTACGCCCCCTATTGACGTCAATGACGGTAAATGGCCCGCCTGGCATTATGCCCAGTACAT
GACCTTATGGGACTTTCCTACTTGGCAGTACATCTACGTATTAGTCATCGCTATTACCATGGTGATGCGG
TTTTGGCAGTACATCAATGGGCGTGGATAGCGGTTTGACTCACGGGGATTTCCAAGTCTCCACCCCATTG
ACGTCAATGGGAGTTTGTTTTGGCACCAAAATCAACGGGACTTTCCAAAATGTCGTAACAACTCCGCCCC
ATTGACGCAAATGGGCGGTAGGCGTGTACGGTGGGAGGTCTATATAAGCAGAGCTGGTTTAGTGAACCGT
CAGATCCGCTAGAGATCCGCGGCCGCTAATACGACTCACTATAGGGAGAGCCGCCACCATGAAACGGACA
GCCGACGGAAGCGAGTTCGAGTCACCAAAGAAGAAGCGGAAAGTCATGGCCGGAGCACAGGATTTTGTCC
CACATACTGCCGATCTGGCTGAGCTGGCTGCCGCCGCTGGAGAGTGTAGAGGATGCGGGCTGTACCGGGA
TGCCACACAGGCCGTGTTCGGAGCAGGCGGCAGGAGCGCCCGCATCATGATGATCGGCGAGCAGCCAGGC
GATAAGGAGGACCTGGCCGGCCTGCCATTTGTGGGACCAGCAGGCCGGCTGCTGGACAGAGCCCTGGAGG
CCGCCGACATCGATAGGGACGCCCTGTACGTGACCAACGCCGTGAAGCACTTCAAGTTTACACGCGCCGC
AGGAGGCAAGAGGAGAATCCACAAGACCCCCTCTCGGACAGAGGTGGTGGCCTGCAGACCTTGGCTGATC
GCCGAGATGACCAGCGTGGAGCCAGATGTGGTGGTGCTGCTGGGAGCAACAGCAGCAAAGGCCCTGCTGG
GCAATGACTTCAGGGTGACCCAGCACAGGGGAGAGGTGCTGCACGTGGACGATGTGCCAGGCGATCCTGC
CCTGGTGGCAACCGTGCACCCTAGCTCCCTGCTGAGAGGCCCAAAGGAGGAGCGGGAATCCGCCTTCGCT
GGGCTGGTGGACGACCTGAGAGTGGCTGCCGATGTGAGACCTTCTGGAGGATCTAGCGGAGGCTCCTCTG
GCAGCGAGACACCAGGAACAAGCGAGTCAGCAACACCAGAGAGCAGTGGCGGCAGCAGCGGGGGGTCATC
CTCAGAGACTGGGCCTGTCGCCGTCGATCCAACCCTGCGCCGCCGGATTGAACCTCACGAGTTTGAAGTG
TTCTTTGACCCCCGGGAGCTGAGAAAGGAGACATGCCTGCTGTACGAGATCAACTGGGGAGGCAGGCACT
CCATCTGGAGGCACACCTCTCAGAACACAAATAAGCACGTGGAGGTGAACTTCATCGAGAAGTTTACCAC
AGAGCGGTACTTCTGCCCCAATACCAGATGTAGCATCACATGGTTTCTGAGCTGGTCCCCTTGCGGAGAG
TGTAGCAGGGCCATCACCGAGTTCCTGTCCAGATATCCACACGTGACACTGTTTATCTACATCGCCAGGC
TGTATCACCACGCAGACCCAAGGAATAGGCAGGGCCTGCGCGATCTGATCAGCTCCGGCGTGACCATCCA
GATCATGACAGAGCAGGAGTCCGGCTACTGCTGGCGGAACTTCGTGAATTATTCTCCTAGCAACGAGGCC
CACTGGCCTAGGTACCCACACCTGTGGGTGCGCCTGTACGTGCTGGAGCTGTATTGCATCATCCTGGGCC
TGCCCCCTTGTCTGAATATCCTGCGGAGAAAGCAGCCCCAGCTGACCTTCTTTACAATCGCCCTGCAGTC
TTGTCACTATCAGAGGCTGCCACCCCACATCCTGTGGGCCACAGGCCTGAAGTCTGGAGGATCTAGCGGA
GGATCCTCTGGCAGCGAGACACCAGGAACAAGCGAGTCAGCAACACCAGAGAGCAGTGGCGGCAGCAGCG
GCGGCAGCATGGCCGGAGCACAGGATTTTGTCCCACATACTGCCGATCTGGCTGAGCTGGCTGCCGCCGC
TGGAGAGTGTAGAGGATGCGGGCTGTACCGGGATGCCACACAGGCCGTGTTCGGAGCAGGCGGCAGGAGC
GCCCGCATCATGATGATCGGCGAGCAGCCAGGCGATAAGGAGGACCTGGCCGGCCTGCCATTTGTGGGAC
CAGCAGGCCGGCTGCTGGACAGAGCCCTGGAGGCCGCCGACATCGATAGGGACGCCCTGTACGTGACCAA
CGCCGTGAAGCACTTCAAGTTTACACGCGCCGCAGGAGGCAAGAGGAGAATCCACAAGACCCCCTCTCGG
ACAGAGGTGGTGGCCTGCAGACCTTGGCTGATCGCCGAGATGACCAGCGTGGAGCCAGATGTGGTGGTGC
TGCTGGGAGCAACAGCAGCAAAGGCCCTGCTGGGCAATGACTTCAGGGTGACCCAGCACAGGGGAGAGGT
GCTGCACGTGGACGATGTGCCAGGCGATCCTGCCCTGGTGGCAACCGTGCACCCTAGCTCCCTGCTGAGA
GGCCCAAAGGAGGAGCGGGAATCCGCCTTCGCTGGGCTGGTGGACGACCTGAGAGTGGCTGCCGATGTGA
GACCTAGCGGTGGTAGTTCTGGCGGTAGCTCAGGATCTGAAACTCCCGGCACATCTGAAAGCGCGACTCC
CGAATCATCTGGTGGATCTTCAGGTGGAAGTGACAAGAAGTACAGCATCGGCCTGGCCATCGGCACCAAC
TCTGTGGGCTGGGCCGTGATCACCGACGAGTACAAGGTGCCCAGCAAGAAATTCAAGGTGCTGGGCAACA
CCGACCGGCACAGCATCAAGAAGAACCTGATCGGAGCCCTGCTGTTCGACAGCGGCGAAACAGCCGAGGC
CACCCGGCTGAAGAGAACCGCCAGAAGAAGATACACCAGACGGAAGAACCGGATCTGCTATCTGCAAGAG
ATCTTCAGCAACGAGATGGCCAAGGTGGACGACAGCTTCTTCCACAGACTGGAAGAGTCCTTCCTGGTGG
AAGAGGATAAGAAGCACGAGCGGCACCCCATCTTCGGCAACATCGTGGACGAGGTGGCCTACCACGAGAA
GTACCCCACCATCTACCACCTGAGAAAGAAACTGGTGGACAGCACCGACAAGGCCGACCTGCGGCTGATC
TATCTGGCCCTGGCCCACATGATCAAGTTCCGGGGCCACTTCCTGATCGAGGGCGACCTGAACCCCGACA
ACAGCGACGTGGACAAGCTGTTCATCCAGCTGGTGCAGACCTACAACCAGCTGTTCGAGGAAAACCCCAT
CAACGCCAGCGGCGTGGACGCCAAGGCCATCCTGTCTGCCAGACTGAGCAAGAGCAGACGGCTGGAAAAT
CTGATCGCCCAGCTGCCCGGCGAGAAGAAGAATGGCCTGTTCGGAAACCTGATTGCCCTGAGCCTGGGCC
TGACCCCCAACTTCAAGAGCAACTTCGACCTGGCCGAGGATGCCAAACTGCAGCTGAGCAAGGACACCTA
CGACGACGACCTGGACAACCTGCTGGCCCAGATCGGCGACCAGTACGCCGACCTGTTTCTGGCCGCCAAG
AACCTGTCCGACGCCATCCTGCTGAGCGACATCCTGAGAGTGAACACCGAGATCACCAAGGCCCCCCTGA
GCGCCTCTATGATCAAGAGATACGACGAGCACCACCAGGACCTGACCCTGCTGAAAGCTCTCGTGCGGCA
GCAGCTGCCTGAGAAGTACAAAGAGATTTTCTTCGACCAGAGCAAGAACGGCTACGCCGGCTACATTGAC
GGCGGAGCCAGCCAGGAAGAGTTCTACAAGTTCATCAAGCCCATCCTGGAAAAGATGGACGGCACCGAGG
AACTGCTCGTGAAGCTGAACAGAGAGGACCTGCTGCGGAAGCAGCGGACCTTCGACAACGGCAGCATCCC
CCACCAGATCCACCTGGGAGAGCTGCACGCCATTCTGCGGCGGCAGGAAGATTTTTACCCATTCCTGAAG
GACAACCGGGAAAAGATCGAGAAGATCCTGACCTTCCGCATCCCCTACTACGTGGGCCCTCTGGCCAGGG
GAAACAGCAGATTCGCCTGGATGACCAGAAAGAGCGAGGAAACCATCACCCCCTGGAACTTCGAGGAAGT
GGTGGACAAGGGCGCTTCCGCCCAGAGCTTCATCGAGCGGATGACCAACTTCGATAAGAACCTGCCCAAC
GAGAAGGTGCTGCCCAAGCACAGCCTGCTGTACGAGTACTTCACCGTGTATAACGAGCTGACCAAAGTGA
AATACGTGACCGAGGGAATGAGAAAGCCCGCCTTCCTGAGCGGCGAGCAGAAAAAGGCCATCGTGGACCT
GCTGTTCAAGACCAACCGGAAAGTGACCGTGAAGCAGCTGAAAGAGGACTACTTCAAGAAAATCGAGTGC
TTCGACTCCGTGGAAATCTCCGGCGTGGAAGATCGGTTCAACGCCTCCCTGGGCACATACCACGATCTGC
TGAAAATTATCAAGGACAAGGACTTCCTGGACAATGAGGAAAACGAGGACATTCTGGAAGATATCGTGCT
GACCCTGACACTGTTTGAGGACAGAGAGATGATCGAGGAACGGCTGAAAACCTATGCCCACCTGTTCGAC
GACAAAGTGATGAAGCAGCTGAAGCGGCGGAGATACACCGGCTGGGGCAGGCTGAGCCGGAAGCTGATCA
ACGGCATCCGGGACAAGCAGTCCGGCAAGACAATCCTGGATTTCCTGAAGTCCGACGGCTTCGCCAACAG
AAACTTCATGCAGCTGATCCACGACGACAGCCTGACCTTTAAAGAGGACATCCAGAAAGCCCAGGTGTCC
GGCCAGGGCGATAGCCTGCACGAGCACATTGCCAATCTGGCCGGCAGCCCCGCCATTAAGAAGGGCATCC
TGCAGACAGTGAAGGTGGTGGACGAGCTCGTGAAAGTGATGGGCCGGCACAAGCCCGAGAACATCGTGAT
CGAAATGGCCAGAGAGAACCAGACCACCCAGAAGGGACAGAAGAACAGCCGCGAGAGAATGAAGCGGATC
GAAGAGGGCATCAAAGAGCTGGGCAGCCAGATCCTGAAAGAACACCCCGTGGAAAACACCCAGCTGCAGA
ACGAGAAGCTGTACCTGTACTACCTGCAGAATGGGCGGGATATGTACGTGGACCAGGAACTGGACATCAA
CCGGCTGTCCGACTACGATGTGGACCATATCGTGCCTCAGAGCTTTCTGAAGGACGACTCCATCGACAAC
AAGGTGCTGACCAGAAGCGACAAGAACCGGGGCAAGAGCGACAACGTGCCCTCCGAAGAGGTCGTGAAGA
AGATGAAGAACTACTGGCGGCAGCTGCTGAACGCCAAGCTGATTACCCAGAGAAAGTTCGACAATCTGAC
CAAGGCCGAGAGAGGCGGCCTGAGCGAACTGGATAAGGCCGGCTTCATCAAGAGACAGCTGGTGGAAACC
CGGCAGATCACAAAGCACGTGGCACAGATCCTGGACTCCCGGATGAACACTAAGTACGACGAGAATGACA
AGCTGATCCGGGAAGTGAAAGTGATCACCCTGAAGTCCAAGCTGGTGTCCGATTTCCGGAAGGATTTCCA
GTTTTACAAAGTGCGCGAGATCAACAACTACCACCACGCCCACGACGCCTACCTGAACGCCGTCGTGGGA
ACCGCCCTGATCAAAAAGTACCCTAAGCTGGAAAGCGAGTTCGTGTACGGCGACTACAAGGTGTACGACG
TGCGGAAGATGATCGCCAAGAGCGAGCAGGAAATCGGCAAGGCTACCGCCAAGTACTTCTTCTACAGCAA
CATCATGAACTTTTTCAAGACCGAGATTACCCTGGCCAACGGCGAGATCCGGAAGCGGCCTCTGATCGAG
ACAAACGGCGAAACCGGGGAGATCGTGTGGGATAAGGGCCGGGATTTTGCCACCGTGCGGAAAGTGCTGA
GCATGCCCCAAGTGAATATCGTGAAAAAGACCGAGGTGCAGACAGGCGGCTTCAGCAAAGAGTCTATCCT
GCCCAAGAGGAACAGCGATAAGCTGATCGCCAGAAAGAAGGACTGGGACCCTAAGAAGTACGGCGGCTTC
GACAGCCCCACCGTGGCCTATTCTGTGCTGGTGGTGGCCAAAGTGGAAAAGGGCAAGTCCAAGAAACTGA
AGAGTGTGAAAGAGCTGCTGGGGATCACCATCATGGAAAGAAGCAGCTTCGAGAAGAATCCCATCGACTT
TCTGGAAGCCAAGGGCTACAAAGAAGTGAAAAAGGACCTGATCATCAAGCTGCCTAAGTACTCCCTGTTC
GAGCTGGAAAACGGCCGGAAGAGAATGCTGGCCTCTGCCGGCGAACTGCAGAAGGGAAACGAACTGGCCC
TGCCCTCCAAATATGTGAACTTCCTGTACCTGGCCAGCCACTATGAGAAGCTGAAGGGCTCCCCCGAGGA
TAATGAGCAGAAACAGCTGTTTGTGGAACAGCACAAGCACTACCTGGACGAGATCATCGAGCAGATCAGC
GAGTTCTCCAAGAGAGTGATCCTGGCCGACGCTAATCTGGACAAAGTGCTGTCCGCCTACAACAAGCACC
GGGATAAGCCCATCAGAGAGCAGGCCGAGAATATCATCCACCTGTTTACCCTGACCAATCTGGGAGCCCC
TGCCGCCTTCAAGTACTTTGACACCACCATCGACCGGAAGAGGTACACCAGCACCAAAGAGGTGCTGGAC
GCCACCCTGATCCACCAGAGCATCACCGGCCTGTACGAGACACGGATCGACCTGTCTCAGCTGGGAGGTG
ACTCTGGCGGCTCAAAAAGAACCGCCGACGGCAGCGAATTCGAGCCCAAGAAGAAGAGGAAAGTCTAACC
GGTCATCATCACCATCACCATTGAGTTTAAACCCGCTGATCAGCCTCGACTGTGCCTTCTAGTTGCCAGC
CATCTGTTGTTTGCCCCTCCCCCGTGCCTTCCTTGACCCTGGAAGGTGCCACTCCCACTGTCCTTTCCTA
ATAAAATGAGGAAATTGCATCGCATTGTCTGAGTAGGTGTCATTCTATTCTGGGGGGTGGGGTGGGGCAG
GACAGCAAGGGGGAGGATTGGGAAGACAATAGCAGGCATGCTGGGGATGCGGTGGGCTCTATGGCTTCTG
AGGCGGAAAGAACCAGCTGGGGCTCGATACCGTCGACCTCTAGCTAGAGCTTGGCGTAATCATGGTCATA
GCTGTTTCCTGTGTGAAATTGTTATCCGCTCACAATTCCACACAACATACGAGCCGGAAGCATAAAGTGT
AAAGCCTAGGGTGCCTAATGAGTGAGCTAACTCACATTAATTGCGTTGCGCTCACTGCCCGCTTTCCAGT
CGGGAAACCTGTCGTGCCAGCTGCATTAATGAATCGGCCAACGCGCGGGAAGAGGCGGTTTGCGTATTGG
GCGCTCTTCCGCTTCCTCGCTCACTGACTCGCTGCGCTCGGTCGTTCGGCTGCGGCGAGCGGTATCAGCT
CACTCAAAGGCGGTAATACGGTTATCCACAGAATCAGGGGATAACGCAGGAAAGAACATGTGAGCAAAAG
GCCAGCAAAAGGCCAGGAACCGTAAAAAGGCCGCGTTGCTGGCGTTTTTCCATAGGCTCCGCCCCCCTGA
CGAGCATCACAAAAATCGACGCTCAAGTCAGAGGTGGCGAAACCCGACAGGACTATAAAGATACCAGGCG
TTTCCCCCTGGAAGCTCCCTCGTGCGCTCTCCTGTTCCGACCCTGCCGCTTACCGGATACCTGTCCGCCT
TTCTCCCTTCGGGAAGCGTGGCGCTTTCTCATAGCTCACGCTGTAGGTATCTCAGTTCGGTGTAGGTCGT
TCGCTCCAAGCTGGGCTGTGTGCACGAACCCCCCGTTCAGCCCGACCGCTGCGCCTTATCCGGTAACTAT
CGTCTTGAGTCCAACCCGGTAAGACACGACTTATCGCCACTGGCAGCAGCCACTGGTAACAGGATTAGCA
GAGCGAGGTATGTAGGCGGTGCTACAGAGTTCTTGAAGTGGTGGCCTAACTACGGCTACACTAGAAGAAC
AGTATTTGGTATCTGCGCTCTGCTGAAGCCAGTTACCTTCGGAAAAAGAGTTGGTAGCTCTTGATCCGGC
AAACAAACCACCGCTGGTAGCGGTGGTTTTTTTGTTTGCAAGCAGCAGATTACGCGCAGAAAAAAAGGAT
CTCAAGAAGATCCTTTGATCTTTTCTACGGGGTCTGACACTCAGTGGAACGAAAACTCACGTTAAGGGAT
TTTGGTCATGAGATTATCAAAAAGGATCTTCACCTAGATCCTTTTAAATTAAAAATGAAGTTTTAAATCA
ATCTAAAGTATATATGAGTAAACTTGGTCTGACAGTTACCAATGCTTAATCAGTGAGGCACCTATCTCAG
CGATCTGTCTATTTCGTTCATCCATAGTTGCCTGACTCCCCGTCGTGTAGATAACTACGATACGGGAGGG
CTTACCATCTGGCCCCAGTGCTGCAATGATACCGCGAGACCCACGCTCACCGGCTCCAGATTTATCAGCA
ATAAACCAGCCAGCCGGAAGGGCCGAGCGCAGAAGTGGTCCTGCAACTTTATCCGCCTCCATCCAGTCTA
TTAATTGTTGCCGGGAAGCTAGAGTAAGTAGTTCGCCAGTTAATAGTTTGCGCAACGTTGTTGCCATTGC
TACAGGCATCGTGGTGTCACGCTCGTCGTTTGGTATGGCTTCATTCAGCTCCGGTTCCCAACGATCAAGG
CGAGTTACATGATCCCCCATGTTGTGCAAAAAAGCGGTTAGCTCCTTCGGTCCTCCGATCGTTGTCAGAA
GTAAGTTGGCCGCAGTGTTATCACTCATGGTTATGGCAGCACTGCATAATTCTCTTACTGTCATGCCATC
CGTAAGATGCTTTTCTGTGACTGGTGAGTACTCAACCAAGTCATTCTGAGAATAGTGTATGCGGCGACCG
AGTTGCTCTTGCCCGGCGTCAATACGGGATAATACCGCGCCACATAGCAGAACTTTAAAAGTGCTCATCA
TTGGAAAACGTTCTTCGGGGCGAAAACTCTCAAGGATCTTACCGCTGTTGAGATCCAGTTCGATGTAACC
CACTCGTGCACCCAACTGATCTTCAGCATCTTTTACTTTCACCAGCGTTTCTGGGTGAGCAAAAACAGGA
AGGCAAAATGCCGCAAAAAAGGGAATAAGGGCGACACGGAAATGTTGAATACTCATACTCTTCCTTTTTC
AATATTATTGAAGCATTTATCAGGGTTATTGTCTCATGAGCGGATACATATTTGAATGTATTTAGAAAAA
TAAACAAATAGGGGTTCCGCGCACATTTCCCCGAAAAGTGCCACCTGACGTCGACGGATCGGGAGATCGA
TCTCCCGATCCCCTAGGGTCGACTCTCAGTACAATCTGCTCTGATGCCGCATAGTTAAGCCAGTATCTGC
TCCCTGCTTGTGTGTTGGAGGTCGCTGAGTAGTGCGCGAGCAAAATTTAAGCTACAACAAGGCAAGGCTT
GACCGACAATTGCATGAAGAATCTGCTTAGGGTTAGGCGTTTTGCGCTGCTTCGCGATGTACGGGCCAGA
TATACGCGTTGACATTGATTATTGACTAGTTATTAATAGTAATCAATTACGGGGTCATTAGTTCATAGCC
CATATATGGAGTTCCGCGTTACATAACTTACGGTAAATGGCCCGCCTGGCTGACCGCCCAACGACCCCCG
CCCATTGACGTCAATAATGACGTATGTTCCCATAGTAACGCCAATAGGGACTTTCCATTGACGTCAATGG
GTGGAGTATTTACGGTAAACTGCCCACTTGGCAGTACATCAAGTGTATC
